>Addgene plasmid #248150 | pLVX-EF1_-EGFR- FCRL3-50aa-Chimera-puro | addgene full sequence | sequence record 495277 | Addgene NGS Result
CTCAAGCACGAGGCGAAGGGGCTCCTTAAGCGCAAGGCCTCGAACTCTCCCACCCACTTCCAACCCGAAG
CTCGGGATCAAGAATCACGTACTGCAGCCAGGGGCGTGGAAGTAATTCAAGGCACGCAAGGGCCATAACC
CGTAAAGAGGCCAGGCCCGCGGGAACCACACACGGCACTTACCTGTGTTCTGGCGGCAAACCCGTTGCGA
AAAAGAACGTTCACGGCGACTACTGCACTTATATACGGTTCTCCCCCACCCTCGGGAAAAAGGCGGAGCC
AGTACACGACATCACTTTCCCAGTTTACCCCGCGCCACCTTCTCTAGGCACCGGTTCAATTGCCGACCCC
TCCCCCCAACTTCTCGGGGACTGTGGGCGATGTGCGCTCTGCCCACTGACGGGCACCGGAGCCTCACGCA
TGCTCTTCTCCACCTCAGTGATGACGAGAGCGGGCGGGTGAGGGGGCGGGAACGCAGCGATCTCTGGGTT
CTACGTTAGTGGGAGTTTAACGACGGTCCCTGGGATTCCCCAAGGCAGGGGCGAGTCCTTTTGTATGAAT
TACTCATCGATAAACTGGATCTCTGCTGTCCCTGTAATAAACCCGAAAATTTTGAATTTTTGTAATTTGT
TTTTGTAATTCTTTAGTTTGTATGTCTGTTGCTATTATGTCTACTATTCTTTCCCCTGCACTGTACCCCC
CAATCCCCCCTTTTCTTTTAAAGGCGATACCGTCGAGATCCGTTCACTAATCGAATGGATCTGTCTCTGT
CTCTCTCTCCACCTTCTTCTTCTATTCCTTCGGGCCTGTCGGGTCCCCTCGGGGTTGGGAGGTGGGTCTG
AAACGATAATGGTGAATATCCCTGCCTAACTCTATTCACTATAGAAAGTACAGCAAAAACTATTCTTAAA
CCTACCAAGCCTCCTACTATCATTATGAATAATTTTATATACCACAGCCAATTTGTTATGTTAAACCAAT
TCCACAAACTTGCCCATTTATCTAATTCCAATAATTCTTGTTCATTCTTTTCTTGCTGGTTTTGCGATTC
TTCAATTAAGGAGTGTATTAAGCTTGTGTAATTGTTAATTTCTCTGTCCCACTCCATCCAGGTCGTGTGA
TTCCAAATCTGTTCCAGAGATTTATTACTCCAACTAGCATTCCAAGGCACAGCAGTGGTGCAAATGAGTT
TTCCAGAGCAACCCCAAATCCCCAGGAGCTGTTGATCCTTTAGGTATCTTTCCACAGCCAGGATTCTTGC
CTGGAGCTGCTTGATGCCCCAGACTGTGAGTTGCAACAGATGCTGTTGCGCCTCAATAGCCCTCAGCAAA
TTGTTCTGCTGCTGCACTATACCAGACAATAATTGTCTGGCCTGTACCGTCAGCGTCATTGACGCTGCGC
CCATAGTGCTTCCTGCTGCTCCCAAGAACCCAAGGAACAAAGCTCCTATTCCCACTGCTCTTTTTTCTCT
CTGCACCACTCTTCTCTTTGCCTTGGTGGGTGCTACTCCTAATGGTTCAATTTTTACTACTTTATATTTA
TATAATTCACTTCTCCAATTGTCCCTCATATCTCCTCCTCCAGGTCTGAAGATCAGCGGCCGGCCGCTTG
CTGTGCGGTGGTCTTACTTTTGTTTTGCTCTTCCTCTATCTTGTCTAAAGCTTCCTTGGTGTCTTTTATC
TCTATCCTTTGATGCACACAATAGAGGGTTGCTACTGTATTATATAATGATCTAAGTTCTTCTGATCCTG
TCTGAAGGGATGGTTGTAGCTGTCCCAGTATTTGTCTACAGCCTTCTGATGTTTCTAACAGGCCAGGATT
AACTGCGAATCGTTCTAGCTCCCTGCTTGCCCATACTATATGTTTTAATTTATATTTTTTCTTTCCCCCT
GGCCTTAACCGAATTTTTTCCCATCGCGATCTAATTCTCCCCCGCTTAATACTGACGCTCTCGCACCCAT
CTCTCTCCTTCTAGCCTCCGCTAGTCAAAATTTTTGGCGTACTCACCAGTCGCCGCCCCTCGCCTCTTGC
CGTGCGCGCTTCAGCAAGCCGAGTCCTGCGTCGAGAGAGCTCCTCTGGTTTCCCTTTCGCTTTCAAGTCC
CTGTTCGGGCGCCACTGCTAGAGATTTTCCACACTGACTAAAAGGGTCTGAGGGATCTCTAGTTACCAGA
GTCACACAACAGACGGGCACACACTACTTGAAGCACTCAAGGCAAGCTTTATTGAGGCTTAAGCAGTGGG
TTCCCTAGTTAGCCAGAGAGCTCCCAGGCTCAGATCTGGTCTAACCAGAGAGACCCAGTACAGGCAAAAA
GCAGCTGCTTATATGCAGGATCTGAGGGCTCGCCACTCCCCAGTCCCGCCCAGGCCACGCCTCCCTGGAA
AGTCCCCAGCGGAAAGTCCCTTGTAGCAAGCTCGATATCAGCAGTTCTTGAAGTACTCCGGATGCAGCTC
TCGGGCCACGTGATGAAATGCTAGGCGGCTGTCAAACCTCCACTCTAACACTTCTCTCTCCGGGTCATCC
ATCCCATGCAGGCTCACAGGGTGTAACAAGCTGGTGTTCTCTCCTTTATTGGCCTCTTCTACCTTATCTG
GCTCAACTGGTACTAGCTTGTAGCACCATCCAAAGGTCAGTGGATATCTGACCCCTGGCCCTGGTGTGTA
GTTCTGCTAATCAGGGAAGTAGCCTTGTGTGTGGTAGATCCACAGATCAAGGATATCTTGTCTTCTTTGG
GAGTGAATTAGCCCTTCCAACTACTAAGTTTGTAGTACATATTTAACAAATACAATTTCTTTAAAATGAA
AATAATTCAGAGGAATCACAGGTTTAGAGTAAATGAAACCACAGGTAATTGGCAGTGGTAATAGGGTATG
GGGTGGGAAGTTTGGGATGATTTTGGTTAGCTTGAGTTATCCAGTTGATCCAGACATGATAAGATACATT
GATGAGTTTGGACAAACCACAACTAGAATGCAGTGAAAAAAATGCTTTATTTGTGAAATTTGTGATGCTA
TTGCTTTATTTGTAACCATTATAAGCTGCAATAAACAAGTTGATCTCCCGATCCGTCGACGTCAGGTGGC
ACTTTTCGGGGAAATGTGCGCGGAACCCCTATTTGTTTATTTTTCTAAATACATTCAAATATGTATCCGC
TCATGAGACAATAACCCTGATAAATGCTTCAATAATATTGAAAAAGGAAGAGTATGAGTATTCAACATTT
CCGTGTCGCCCTTATTCCCTTTTTTGCGGCATTTTGCCTTCCTGTTTTTGCTCACCCAGAAACGCTGGTG
AAAGTAAAAGATGCTGAAGATCAGTTGGGTGCACGAGTGGGTTACATCGAACTGGATCTCAACAGCGGTA
AGATCCTTGAGAGTTTTCGCCCCGAAGAACGTTTTCCAATGATGAGCACTTTTAAAGTTCTGCTATGTGG
CGCGGTATTATCCCGTATTGACGCCGGGCAAGAGCAACTCGGTCGCCGCATACACTATTCTCAGAATGAC
TTGGTTGAGTACTCACCAGTCACAGAAAAGCATCTTACGGATGGCATGACAGTAAGAGAATTATGCAGTG
CTGCCATAACCATGAGTGATAACACTGCGGCCAACTTACTTCTGACAACGATCGGAGGACCGAAGGAGCT
AACCGCTTTTTTGCACAACATGGGGGATCATGTAACTCGCCTTGATCGTTGGGAACCGGAGCTGAATGAA
GCCATACCAAACGACGAGCGTGACACCACGATGCCTGTAGCAATGGCAACAACGTTGCGCAAACTATTAA
CTGGCGAACTACTTACTCTAGCTTCCCGGCAACAATTAATAGACTGGATGGAGGCGGATAAAGTTGCAGG
ACCACTTCTGCGCTCGGCCCTTCCGGCTGGCTGGTTTATTGCTGATAAATCTGGAGCCGGTGAGCGTGGG
TCTCGCGGTATCATTGCAGCACTGGGGCCAGATGGTAAGCCCTCCCGTATCGTAGTTATCTACACGACGG
GGAGTCAGGCAACTATGGATGAACGAAATAGACAGATCGCTGAGATAGGTGCCTCACTGATTAAGCATTG
GTAACTGTCAGACCAAGTTTACTCATATATACTTTAGATTGATTTAAAACTTCATTTTTAATTTAAAAGG
ATCTAGGTGAAGATCCTTTTTGATAATCTCATGACCAAAATCCCTTAACGTGAGTTTTCGTTCCACTGAG
CGTCAGACCCCGTAGAAAAGATCAAAGGATCTTCTTGAGATCCTTTTTTTCTGCGCGTAATCTGCTGCTT
GCAAACAAAAAAACCACCGCTACCAGCGGTGGTTTGTTTGCCGGATCAAGAGCTACCAACTCTTTTTCCG
AAGGTAACTGGCTTCAGCAGAGCGCAGATACCAAATACTGTTCTTCTAGTGTAGCCGTAGTTAGGCCACC
ACTTCAAGAACTCTGTAGCACCGCCTACATACCTCGCTCTGCTAATCCTGTTACCAGTGGCTGCTGCCAG
TGGCGATAAGTCGTGTCTTACCGGGTTGGACTCAAGACGATAGTTACCGGATAAGGCGCAGCGGTCGGGC
TGAACGGGGGGTTCGTGCACACAGCCCAGCTTGGAGCGAACGACCTACACCGAACTGAGATACCTACAGC
GTGAGCTATGAGAAAGCGCCACGCTTCCCGAAGGGAGAAAGGCGGACAGGTATCCGGTAAGCGGCAGGGT
CGGAACAGGAGAGCGCACGAGGGAGCTTCCAGGGGGAAACGCCTGGTATCTTTATAGTCCTGTCGGGTTT
CGCCACCTCTGACTTGAGCGTCGATTTTTGTGATGCTCGTCAGGGGGGCGGAGCCTATGGAAAAACGCCA
GCAACGCGGCCTTTTTACGGTTCCTGGCCTTTTGCTGGCCTTTTGCTCACATGTTCTTTCCTGCGTTATC
CCCTGATTCTGTGGATAACCGTATTACCGCCTTTGAGTGAGCTGATACCGCTCGCCGCAGCCGAACGACC
GAGCGCAGCGAGTCAGTGAGCGAGGAAGCGGAAGAGCGCCCAATACGCAAACCGCCTCTCCCCGCGCGTT
GGCCGATTCATTAATGCAGCTGGCACGACAGGTTTCCCGACTGGAAAGCGGGCAGTGAGCGCAACGCAAT
TAATGTGAGTTAGCTCACTCATTAGGCACCCCAGGCTTTACACTTTATGCTTCCGGCTCGTATGTTGTGT
GGAATTGTGAGCGGATAACAATTTCACACAGGAAACAGCTATGACCATGATTACGCCAAGCTCTAGCTAG
AGGTCGACGGTAAACGCTAGCAATGTCAAGGCCTCTCACTCTCTGATATTCATTTCTTTGCAAGTTATAA
ATACTGAATAATAAGATGACATGAACTACTACTGCTAGAGATTTTCCACACTGACTAAAAGGGTCTGAGG
GATCTCTAGTTACCAGAGTCACACAACAGACGGGCACACACTACTTGAAGCACTCAAGGCAAGCTTTATT
GAGGCTTAAGCAGTGGGTTCCCTAGTTAGCCAGAGAGCTCCCAGGCTCAGATCTGGTCTAACCAGAGAGA
CCCAGTACAGGCAAAAAGCAGCTGCTTATATGCAGGATCTGAGGGCTCGCCACTCCCCAGTCCCGCCCAG
GCCACGCCTCCCTGGAAAGTCCCCAGCGGAAAGTCCCTTGTAGCAAGCTCGATATCAGCAGTTCTTGAAG
TACTCCGGATGCAGCTCTCGGGCCACGTGATGAAATGCTAGGCGGCTGTCAAACCTCCACTCTAACACTT
CTCTCTCCGGGTCATCCATCCCATGCAGGCTCACAGGGTGTAACAAGCTGGTGTTCTCTCCTTTATTGGC
CTCTTCTACCTTATCTGGCTCAACTGGTACTAGCTTGTAGCACCATCCAAAGGTCAGTGGATATCTGACC
CCTGGCCCTGGTGTGTAGTTCTGCTAATCAGGGAAGTAGCCTTGTGTGTGGTAGATCCACAGATCAAGGA
TATCTTGTCTTCGTTGGGAGTGAATTAGCCCTTCCAGTCCCCTCTTTTCTTTTAAAAAGTGGCTAAGATC
TACAGCTGCCTTGTAAGTCATTGGTCTTAAAGGTACCTGAGGTGTGACTGGAAAACCCACCTCCTCCTCC
TCTTGTGCTTCTAGCCAGGCACAATCAGCATTGGTAGCTGCTGTATTGCTACTTGTGATTGCTCCATGTT
TTTCTAGGTCTCGACTGCAGAATTAATTCCAGGCGGGGAGGCGGCCCAAAGGGAGATCCGACTCGTCTGA
GGGCGAAGGCGAAGACGCGGAAGAGGCCGCAGAGCCGGCAGCAGGCCGCGGGAAGGAAGGTCCGCTGGAT
TGAGGGCCGAAGGGACGTAGCAGAAGGACGTCCCGCGCAGAATCCAGGTGGCAACACAGGCGAGCAGCCA
TGGAAAGGACGTCAGCTTCCCCGACAACACCACGGAATTGTCAGTGCCCAACAGCCGAGCCCCTGTCCAG
CAGCGGGCAAGGCAGGCGGCGATGAGTTCCGCCGTGGCAATAGGGAGGGGGAAAGCGAAAGTCCCGGAAA
GGAGCTGACAGGTGGTGGCAATGCCCCAACCAGTGGGGGTTGCGTCAGCAAACACAGTGCACACCACGCC
ACGTTGCCTGACAACGGGCCACAACTCCTCATAAAGAGACAGCAACCAGGATTTATACAAGGAGGAGAAA
ATGAAAGCCATACGGGAAGCAATAGCATGATACAAAGGCATTAAAGCAGCGTATCCACATAGCGTAAAAG
GAGCAACATAGTTAAGAATACCAGTCAATCTTTCACAAATTTTGTAATCCAGAGGTTGATTGTTCCAGAG
CGATCGCTCAGGCACCGGGCTTGCGGGTCATGCACCAGGTGCGCGGTCCTTCGGGCACCTCGACGTCGGC
GGTGACGGTGAAGCCGAGCCGCTCGTAGAAGGGGAGGTTGCGGGGCGCGGAGGTCTCCAGGAAGGCGGGC
ACCCCGGCGCGCTCGGCCGCCTCCACTCCGGGGAGCACGACGGCGCTGCCCAGACCCTTGCCCTGGTGGT
CGGGCGAGACGCCGACGGTGGCCAGGAACCACGCGGGCTCCTTGGGCCGGTGCGGCGCCAGGAGGCCTTC
CATCTGTTGCTGCGCGGCCAGCCGGGAACCGCTCAACTCGGCCATGCGCGGGCCGATCTCGGCGAACACC
GCCCCCGCTTCGACGCTCTCCGGCGTGGTCCAGACCGCCACCGCGGCGCCGTCGTCCGCGACCCACACCT
TGCCGATGTCGAGCCCGACGCGCGTGAGGAAGAGTTCTTGCAGCTCGGTGACCCGCTCGATGTGGCGGTC
CGGGTCGACGGTGTGGCGCGTGGCGGGGTAGTCGGCGAACGCGGCGGCGAGGGTGCGTACGGCCCGGGGG
ACGTCGTCGCGGGTGGCGAGGCGCACCGTGGGCTTGTACTCGGTCATGCTAAGCTTATCATCGTGTTTTT
CAAAGGAAAACCACGTCCCCGTGGTTCGGGGGGCCTAGACGTTTTTTAACCTCGACTAAACACATGTAAA
GCATGTGCACCGAGGCCCCAGATCAGATCCCATACAATGGGGTACCTTCTGGGCATCCTTCAGCCCCTTG
TTGAATACGCTTGAGGTGAGCCATTTGACTCTTTCCACAACTATCCAACTCACAACGTGGCACTGGGGTT
GTGCCGCCTTTGCAGGTGTATCTTATACACGTGGCTTTTGGCCGCAGAGGCACCTGTCGCCAGGTGGGGG
GTTCCGCTGCCTGCAAAGGGTCGCTACAGACGTTGTTTGTCTTCAAGAAGCTTCCAGAGGAACTGCTTCC
TTCACGACATTCAACAGACCTTGCATTCCTTTGGCGAGAGGGGAAAGACCCCTAGGAATGCTCGTCAAGA
AGACAGGGCCAGGTTTCCGGGCCCTCACATTGCCAAAAGACGGCAATATGGTGGAAAATAACATATAGAC
AAACGCACACCGGCCTTATTCCAAGCGGCTTCGGCCAGTAACGTTAGGGGGGGGGGAGGGAGAGGGGCGG
GATCCGCGGCCGCCTACATTGGGGCTAGTGGTTTAGAGTGAGTGGGCTCTTGAGGGTCTATCCTGGAAGG
CCTGGACGAGGAAGGCTCCTGACACTCACTAGGACTGTGACTAGATGTTCCAGTGGCAGAAAGTCCTCCT
GGTTTCCTTCGGGCCCTGGCGTAATGCAGCAGAGCAGCAGCAGCAGCAAGGACGAGGATGCTGAGCACCA
GCCCCGTGATTCCCGCAGCGGACGGGATCTTAGGCCCATTCGTTGGACAGCCTTCAAGACCTGGCCCAGT
GCATCCGTAGGTGCAGTTTGGATGGCACAGGTGGCACACATGGCCGGCGTCTGCGTACTTCCAGACCAGG
GTGTTGTTTTCTCCCATGACTCCTGCCGGGCAGGTCTTGACGCAGTGGGGGCCGTCAATGTAGTGGGCAC
ACTGGATACAGTTGTCTGGTCCCCGTCCTGTGCAGGTGATGTTCATGGCCTGAGGCAGGCACTCTGGGTG
GCACTGTATGCACTCAGAGTTCTCCACAAACTCCCTTGGCTCACCCTCCAGAAGGTTGCACTTGTCCACG
CATTCCCTGCCTCGGCTGACATTCCGGCAAGAGACGCAGTCCCTGGGCTCCGGGCCCCAGCAGCCCTCGG
GGGAGCACAAGGCATGGCAGACCTGGCCTGTGGCCTTGCAGCTGTTTTCACCTCTGTTGCTTATAATTTT
GGTTTTCTGACCGGAGGTCCCAAACAGTTTTTTCCAGTTTATTGTATTTGCATAGCACAAATTTTTGTTT
CCTGAAATTATCACATCTCCATCACTTATCTCCTTGAGGGAGCGTAATCCCAAGGATGTTATGTTCAGGC
TGACGACTGCAAGAGAAAACTGACCATGTTGCTTGGTCCTGCCGCGTATGATTTCTAGGTTCTCAAAGGC
ATGGAGGTCCGTCCTGTTTTCAGGCCAAGCCTGAATCAGCAAAAACCCTGTGATTTCCTTTACGGTTTTC
AGAATATCCAGTTCCTGTGGATCCAGAGGAGGAGTATGTGTGAAGGAGTCACCCCTAAATGCCACCGGCA
GGATGTGGAGATCGCCACTGATGGAGGTGCAGTTTTTGAAGTGTTTAATATTCGTAGCATTTATGGAGAG
TGAGTCTTTAAATTCACCAATACCTATTCCGTTACACACTTTGCGGCAAGGCCCTTCGCACTTCTTACAC
TTGCGGACGCCGTCTTCCTCCATCTCATAGCTGTCGGCCCCACAGGCTCGGACGCACGAGCCGTGATCTG
TCACCACATAATTACGGGGACACTTCTTCACGCAGGTGGCACCAAAGCTGTATTTGCCCTCGGGGTTCAC
ATCCATCTGGTACGTGGTGGGGTTGTAGAGCATGAGTGGGGGGCAGGTGTCCTTGCACGTGGCTTCGTCT
CGGAATTTGCGGCAGACCAGGCAGTCGCTCTCCCGGGGGCCTGTGCAGCCTGCAGCACACTGGTTGTGGC
AGCAGTCACTGGGGGACTTGCCACGGCAGCGCCCGGAGCACTGCTGGGCACAGATGATTTTGGTCAGTTT
CTGGCAGTTCTCCTCTCCTGCACCCCAGCAGCTCCCATTGGGACAGCTTGGATCACACTTTTGGCAGCTG
CCCAGGTGGTTCTGGAAGTCCATCGACATGTTGCTGAGAAAGTCACTGCTGACTATGTCCCGCCACTGGA
TGCTCTCCACGTTGCACAGGGCAGGGTTGTTGCTGAACCGCACGGCGCCATGCAGGATTTCCTGTAAATT
TCTCATGGGCAGCTCCTTCAGTCCGGTTTTATTTGCATCATAGTTAGATAAGACTGCTAAGGCATAGGAA
TTTTCGTAGTACATATTTCCTCTGATGATCTGCAGGTTTTCCAAAGGAATTCGCTCCACTGTGTTGAGGG
CAATGAGGACATAACCAGCCACCTCCTGGATGGTCTTTAAGAAGGAAAGATCATAATTCCTCTGCACATA
GGTAATTTCCAAATTCCCAAGGACCACCTCACAGTTATTGAACATCCTCTGGAGGCTGAGAAAATGATCT
TCAAAAGTGCCCAACTGCGTGAGCTTGTTACTCGTGCCTTGGCAAACTTTCTTTTCCTCCAGAGCCCGAC
TCGCCGGGCAGAGCGCAGCCAGCAGCGCCAGGAGCGCTGCCCCGGCCGTCCCGGAGGGTCGCATTCTAGA
ACTAGTCTCGAGGAATTCACCGGAAATAGATCCTCACGACACCTGAAATGGAAGAAAAAAACTTTGAACC
ACTGTCTGAGGCTTGAGAATGAACCAAGATCCAAACTCAAAAAGGGCAAATTCCAAGGAGAATTACATCA
AGTGCCAAGCTGGCCTAACTTCAGTCTCCACCCACTCAGTGTGGGGAAACTCCATCGCATAAAACCCCTC
CCCCCAACCTAAAGACGACGTACTCCAAAAGCTCGAGAACTAATCGAGGTGCCTGGACGGCGCCCGGTAC
TCCGTGGAGTCACATGAAGCGACGGCTGAGGACGGAAAGGCCCTTTTCCTTTGTGTGGGTGACTCACCCG
CCCGCTCTCCCGAGCGCCGCGTCCTCCATTTTGAGCTCCCTGCAGCAGGGCCGGGAAGCGGCCATCTTTC
CGCTCACGCAACTGGTGCCGACCGGGCCAGCCTTGCCGCCCAGGGCGGGGCGATACACGGCGGCGCGAGG
CCAGGCACCAGAGCAGGCCGGCCAGCTTGAGACTACCCCCGTCCGATTCTCGGTGGCCGCGCTCGCAGGC
CCCGCCTCGCCGAACATGTGCGCTGGGACGCACGGGCCCCGTCGCCGCCCGCGGCCCCAAAAACCGAAAT
ACCAGTGTGCAGATCTTGGCCCGCATTTACAAGACTATCTTGCCAGAAAAAAAGCGTCGCAGCAGGTCAT
CAAAAATTTTAAATGGCTAGAGACTTATCGAAAGCAGCGAGACAGGCGCGAAGGTGCCACCAGATTCGCA
CGCGGCGGCCCCAGCGCCCAAGCCAGGCCTCAA
Features (pLannotate 1.2.2; 25 found; start..end, strand, type, name):
      1..182     -  intron         EF-1α intron A (fragment): intron upstream of the start codon of human EF-1α
    183..394     -  promoter       EF-1α core promoter: core promoter for human elongation factor EF-1α
    607..722     -  misc_feature   cPPT/CTS: central polypurine tract and central termination sequence of HIV-1 (lacking the first T)
    737..837     -  CDS            Rev (fragment): human immunodeficiency virus 1 (HIV-1) Rev protein; rev; enhances nuclear export of unspliced and incompletely spliced viral mRNAs
   1214..1447    -  misc_feature   RRE: The Rev response element (RRE) of HIV-1 allows for Rev-dependent mRNA export from the nucleus to the cytoplasm.
   1622..1960    -  CDS            HIV-1 gag (fragment): gag protein from human immunodeficiency virus 1; gag
   1944..2069    -  misc_feature   HIV-1 Ψ: packaging signal of human immunodeficiency virus type 1
   2116..2373    -  LTR            5' LTR (truncated): truncated 5' long terminal repeat (LTR) from HIV-1
   2421..2750    -  CDS            nef (fragment): NEF_HV1BR - Experimental evidence at protein level: Swiss-Prot protein existence level 1. Extracellular Nef protein targets CD4(+) T-lymphocytes for apoptosis by interacting with CXCR4 surface receptors (PubMed:14990729). From Human immunodeficiency virus type 1 group M subtype B (isolate BRU/LAI) (HIV-1).
   2917..3051    -  polyA_signal   SV40 poly(A) signal: SV40 polyadenylation signal
   3099..3203    +  promoter       AmpR promoter: bla
   3204..4064    +  CDS            AmpR: β-lactamase; bla; confers resistance to ampicillin, carbenicillin, and related antibiotics
   4235..4823    +  rep_origin     ori: high-copy-number ColE1/pMB1/pBR322/pUC origin of replication
   5006..5098    +  CDS            lacI (fragment): lac repressor; lacI; The lac repressor binds to the lac operator to inhibit transcription in E. coli. This inhibition can be relieved by adding lactose or isopropyl-β-D-thiogalactopyranoside (IPTG).
   5111..5132    +  protein_bind   CAP binding site: CAP binding activates transcription in the presence of cAMP. E. coli catabolite activator protein
   5147..5177    +  promoter       lac promoter: promoter for the E. coli lac operon
   5181..5203    +  protein_bind   lac operator (fragment): The lac repressor binds to the lac operator to inhibit transcription in E. coli. This inhibition can be relieved by adding lactose or isopropyl-β-D-thiogalactopyranoside (IPTG). lac repressor encoded by lacI
   5353..5610    -  LTR            5' LTR (truncated): truncated 5' long terminal repeat (LTR) from HIV-1
   5658..6176    -  CDS            nef (fragment): NEF_HV1BR - Experimental evidence at protein level: Swiss-Prot protein existence level 1. Extracellular Nef protein targets CD4(+) T-lymphocytes for apoptosis by interacting with CXCR4 surface receptors (PubMed:14990729). From Human immunodeficiency virus type 1 group M subtype B (isolate BRU/LAI) (HIV-1).
   6193..6781    -  misc_feature   WPRE: woodchuck hepatitis virus posttranscriptional regulatory element
   6798..7397    -  CDS            PuroR: puromycin N-acetyltransferase; pac from Streptomyces alboniger; confers resistance to puromycin
   7405..7977    -  misc_feature   IRES: internal ribosome entry site (IRES) of the encephalomyocarditis virus (EMCV)
   7997..8212    -  CDS            FCRL3 (fragment): FCRL3_HUMAN - Also known as FCRH3 From Homo sapiens (Human).
   8210..10144   -  CDS            EGFR (fragment): precursor of human epidermal growth factor receptor
  10193..10396   -  intron         EF-1α intron A: truncated intron upstream of the start codon of human EF-1α
