[The description below was written by a language model from this plasmid's Addgene catalogue record and pLannotate feature annotations shown in this document.]
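Description:
pLVX-EF1α-EGFR-FCRL3-50aa-Chimera-puro is an HIV-1-based lentiviral transfer plasmid built on the pLVX-EF1α-IRES-Puro backbone, intended for stable expression of a chimeric receptor in mammalian cells. In bacteria it is maintained through a high-copy ColE1/pUC-type origin and an ampicillin resistance gene (β-lactamase). The viral portion, annotated on the reverse strand of the roughly 11 kb sequenced record, contains flanking HIV-1 LTR sequences (both called as truncated LTRs by the annotation software, with adjacent nef-derived fragments), the Ψ packaging signal with a partial gag segment, the Rev response element for Rev-dependent nuclear export of the genomic RNA, and the cPPT/CTS. A WPRE sits upstream of the 3' LTR to boost transcript stability and expression. Packaging functions are not encoded and must be supplied in trans.

The payload is a single bicistronic cassette driven by the human EF-1α promoter with its intron A, which the annotation splits across the arbitrary start of the circular record. The first cistron is a human insert of about 2.15 kb in which the extracellular domain of EGFR, including the precursor's N-terminal region, is fused to the FCRL3 transmembrane region and a cytoplasmic tail truncated to its first 50 residues (amino acids 595–644). An EMCV IRES then directs translation of puromycin N-acetyltransferase from the same mRNA, so puromycin selection enriches for transduced cells that express the chimera. No epitope tag or fluorescent reporter is annotated. The associated work describes FCRL3 as an immunoregulatory receptor that restrains the activation of human memory T lymphocytes. A truncated-tail chimera of this kind would suit mapping which parts of the FCRL3 cytoplasmic domain contribute to its signalling, although the record does not spell out the experimental design.
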