Addgene plasmid #248150: pLVX-EF1_-EGFR- FCRL3-50aa-Chimera-puro
Purpose: Lentiviral vector encoding a chimeric protein composed of the transmembrane region of FCRL3 and its truncated cytoplasmic tail (aa 595-644; first 50 residues), fused to the extracellular domain of EGFR.
Depositing lab: Silvia Monticelli. Depositing organization: Institute for Research in Biomedicine, Switzerland. Publication: FCRL3 is an immunoregulatory receptor that restrains the activation of human memory T lymphocytes. Bianchi N, Foli E, Mostanfar M, Marzi R, Spinella MC, Polletti S, Pecoraro M, Cassotta A, Thakur R, Jarrossay D, Sallusto F, Natoli G, Monticelli S. J Exp Med (2026) 223 (1): e20242474. 10.1084/jem.20242474.
Backbone
  Vector backbone: pLVX-EF1_-IRES-Puro
  Backbone size w/o insert (bp): 8899
  Vector type: Lentiviral
  Selectable markers: Puromycin
Growth in bacteria
  Bacterial resistance: Ampicillin, 100 μg/mL
  Growth temperature: 37°C
  Growth strain: NEB Stable
  Copy number: High Copy
Gene/Insert
  Gene/Insert name: EGFR-FCRL3
  Species: H. sapiens (human)
  Insert size (bp): 2151
  Entrez Gene: FCRL3 (a.k.a. CD307c, FCRH3, IFGP3, IRTA3, MAIA, SPAP2)
  Promoter: EF1_
  Cloning method: Unknown
Terms and licenses: Academic/Nonprofit Terms; Industry Terms: Not Available to Industry
How to cite: pLVX-EF1_-EGFR- FCRL3-50aa-Chimera-puro was a gift from Silvia Monticelli (Addgene plasmid # 248150 ; http://n2t.net/addgene:248150 ; RRID:Addgene_248150)
